>Addgene plasmid #89296 | pBMN HA-GBRP | addgene partial sequence | sequence record 174993 | Addgene Partial NGS Result
CTGAATATGGGCCAAACAGGATATCTGTGGTAAGCAGTTCCTGCCCCGGCTCAGGGCCAAGAACAGATGG
AACAGCTGAATATGGGCCAAACAGGATATCTGTGGTAAGCAGTTCCTGCCCCGGCTCAGGGCCAAGAACA
GATGGTCCCCAGATGCGGTCCAGCCCTCAGCAGTTTCTAGAGAACCATCAGATGTTTCCAGGGTGCCCCA
AGGACCTGAAATGACCCTGTGCCTTATTTGAACTAACCAATCAGTTCGCTTCTCGCTTCTGTTCGCGCGC
TTCTGCTCCCCGAGCTCAATAAAAGAGCCCACAACCCCTCACTCGGCGCGCCAGTCCTCCGATTGACTGA
GTCGCCCGGGTACCCGTGTATCCAATAAACCCTCTTGCAGTTGCATCCGACTTGTGGTCTCGCTGTTCCT
TGGGAGGGTCTCCTCTGAGTGATTGACTACCCGTCAGCGGGGGTCTTTCATTTGGGGGCTCGTCCGGGAT
CGGGAGACCCCTGCCCAGGGACCACCGACCCACCACCGGGAGGTAAGCTGGCCAGCAACTTATCTGTGTC
TGTCCGATTGTCTAGTGTCTATGACTGATTTTATGCGCCTGCGTCGGTACTAGTTAGCTAACTAGCTCTG
TATCTGGCGGACCCGTGGTGGAACTGACGAGTTCGGAACACCCGGCCGCAACCCTGGGAGACGTCCCAGG
GACTTCGGGGGCCGTTTTTGTGGCCCGACCTGAGTCCAAAAATCCCGATCGTTTTGGACTCTTTGGTGCA
CCCCCCTTAGAGGAGGGATATGTGGTTCTGGTAGGAGACGAGAACCTAAAACAGTTCCCGCCTCCGTCTG
AATTTTTGCTTTCGGTTTGGGACCGAAGCCGCGCCGCGCGTCTTGTCTGCTGCAGCATCGTTCTGTGTTG
TCTCTGTCTGACTGTGTTTCTGTATTTGTCTGAAAATATGGGCCCGGGCCAGACTGTTACCACTCCCTTA
AGTTTGACCTTAGGTCACTGGAAAGATGTCGAGCGGATCGCTCACAACCAGTCGGTAGATGTCAAGAAGA
GACGTTGGGTTACCTTCTGCTCTGCAGAATGGCCAACCTTTAACGTCGGATGGCCGCGAGACGGCACCTT
TAACCGAGACCTCATCACCCAGGTTAAGATCAAGGTCTTTTCACCTGGCCCGCATGGACACCCAGACCAG
GTCCCCTACATCGTGACCTGGGAAGCCTTGGCTTTTGACCCCCCTCCCTGGGTCAAGCCCTTTGTACACC
CTAAGCCTCCGCCTCCTCTTCCTCCATCCGCCCCGTCTCTCCCCCTTGAACCTCCTCGTTCGACCCCGCC
TCGATCCTCCCTTTATCCAGCCCTCACTCCTTCTCTAGGCGCCCCCATATGGCCATATGAGATCTTATAT
GGGGCACCCCCGCCCCTTGTAAACTTCCCTGACCCTGACATGACAAGAGTTACTAACAGCCCCTCTCTCC
AAGCTCACTTACAGGCTCTCTACTTAGTCCAGCACGAAGTCTGGAGACCTCTGGCGGCAGCCTACCAAGA
ACAACTGGACCGACCGGTGGTACCTCACCCTTACCGAGTCGGCGACACAGTGTGGGTCCGCCGACACCAG
ACTAAGAACCTAGAACCTCGCTGGAAAGGACCTTACACAGTCCTGCTGACCACCCCCACCGCCCTCAAAG
TAGACGGCATCGCAGCTTGGATACACGCCGCCCACGTGAAGGCTGCCGACCCCGGGGGTGGACCATCCTC
TAGACTGCCGATGTACCCATACGATGTTCCAGATTACGCT
[348 nt withheld, positions 1791-2138]
TGATAAGTCGACGATAAAATAAAAGATTTTATTTAGTCTCCAGAAAAAGGGGGGAATGAAAGACCCCACC
TGTAGGTTTGGCAAGCTAGCTTAAGTAACGCCATTTTGCAAGGCATGGAAAAATACATAACTGAGAATAG
AGAAGTTCAGATCAAGGTCAGGAACAGATGGAACAGCTGAATATGGGCCAAACAGGATATCTGTGGTAAG
CAGTTCCTGCCCCGGCTCAGGGCCAAGAACAGATGGAACAGCTGAATATGGGCCAAACAGGATATCTGTG
GTAAGCAGTTCCTGCCCCGGCTCAGGGCCAAGAACAGATGGTCCCCAGATGCGGTCCAGCCCTCAGCAGT
TTCTAGAGAACCATCAGATGTTTCCAGGGTGCCCCAAGGACCTGAAATGACCCTGTGCCTTATTTGAACT
AACCAATCAGTTCGCTTCTCGCTTCTGTTCGCGCGCTTCTGCTCCCCGAGCTCAATAAAAGAGCCCACAA
CCCCTCACTCGGGGCGCCAGTCCTCCGATTGACTGAGTCGCCCGGGTACCCGTGTATCCAATAAACCCTC
TTGCAGTTGCATCCGACTTGTGGTCTCGCTGTTCCTTGGGAGGGTCTCCTCTGAGTGATTGACTACCCGT
CAGCGGGGGTCTTTCACATGCAGCATGTATCAAAATTAATTTGGTTTTTTTTCTTAAGTATTTACATTAA
ATGGCCATAGTTGCATTAATGAATCGGCCAACGCGCGGGGAGAGGCGGTTTGCGTATTGGGCGCTCTTCC
GCTTCCTCGCTCACTGACTCGCTGCGCTCGGTCGTTCGGCTGCGGCGAGCGGTATCAGCTCACTCAAAGG
CGGTAATACGGTTATCCACAGAATCAGGGGATAACGCAGGAAAGAACATGTGAGCAAAAGGCCAGCAAAA
GGCCAGGAACCGTAAAAAGGCCGCGTTGCTGGCGTTTTTCCATAGGCTCCGCCCCCCTGACGAGCATCAC
AAAAATCGACGCTCAAGTCAGAGGTGGCGAAACCCGACAGGACTATAAAGATACCAGGCGTTTCCCCCTG
GAAGCTCCCTCGTGCGCTCTCCTGTTCCGACCCTGCCGCTTACCGGATACCTGTCCGCCTTTCTCCCTTC
GGGAAGCGTGGCGCTTTCTCATAGCTCACGCTGTAGGTATCTCAGTTCGGTGTAGGTCGTTCGCTCCAAG
CTGGGCTGTGTGCACGAACCCCCCGTTCAGCCCGACCGCTGCGCCTTATCCGGTAACTATCGTCTTGAGT
CCAACCCGGTAAGACACGACTTATCGCCACTGGCAGCAGCCACTGGTAACAGGATTAGCAGAGCGAGGTA
TGTAGGCGGTGCTACAGAGTTCTTGAAGTGGTGGCCTAACTACGGCTACACTAGAAGAACAGTATTTGGT
ATCTGCGCTCTGCTGAAGCCAGTTACCTTCGGAAAAAGAGTTGGTAGCTCTTGATCCGGCAAACAAACCA
CCGCTGGTAGCGGTGGTTTTTTTGTTTGCAAGCAGCAGATTACGCGCAGAAAAAAAGGATCTCAAGAAGA
TCCTTTGATCTTTTCTACGGGGTCTGACGCTCAGTGGAACGAAAACTCACGTTAAGGGATTTTGGTCATG
AGATTATCAAAAAGGATCTTCACCTAGATCCTTTTGCGGCCGGCCGCAAATCAATCTAAAGTATATATGA
GTAAACTTGGTCTGACAGTTACCAATGCTTAATCAGTGAGGCACCTATCTCAGCGATCTGTCTATTTCGT
TCATCCATAGTTGCCTGACTCCCCGTCGTGTAGATAACTACGATACGGGAGGGCTTACCATCTGGCCCCA
GTGCTGCAATGATACCGCGAGACCCACGCTCACCGGCTCCAGATTTATCAGCAATAAACCAGCCAGCCGG
AAGGGCCGAGCGCAGAAGTGGTCCTGCAACTTTATCCGCCTCCATCCAGTCTATTAATTGTTGCCGGGAA
GCTAGAGTAAGTAGTTCGCCAGTTAATAGTTTGCGCAACGTTGTTGCCATTGCTACAGGCATCGTGGTGT
CACGCTCGTCGTTTGGTATGGCTTCATTCAGCTCCGGTTCCCAACGATCAAGGCGAGTTACATGATCCCC
CATGTTGTGCAAAAAAGCGGTTAGCTCCTTCGGTCCTCCGATCGTTGTCAGAAGTAAGTTGGCCGCAGTG
TTATCACTCATGGTTATGGCAGCACTGCATAATTCTCTTACTGTCATGCCATCCGTAAGATGCTTTTCTG
TGACTGGTGAGTACTCAACCAAGTCATTCTGAGAATAGTGTATGCGGCGACCGAGTTGCTCTTGCCCGGC
GTCAATACGGGATAATACCGCGCCACATAGCAGAACTTTAAAAGTGCTCATCATTGGAAAACGTTCTTCG
GGGCGAAAACTCTCAAGGATCTTACCGCTGTTGAGATCCAGTTCGATGTAACCCACTCGTGCACCCAACT
GATCTTCAGCATCTTTTACTTTCACCAGCGTTTCTGGGTGAGCAAAAACAGGAAGGCAAAATGCCGCAAA
AAAGGGAATAAGGGCGACACGGAAATGTTGAATACTCATACTCTTCCTTTTTCAATATTATTGAAGCATT
TATCAGGGTTATTGTCTCATGAGCGGATACATATTTGAATGTATTTAGAAAAATAAACAAATAGGGGTTC
CGCGCACATTTCCCCGAAAAGTGCCACCAGCTTTGCTCTTAGGAGTTTCCTAATACATCCCAAACTCAAA
TATATAAAGCATTTGACTTGTTCTATGCCCTAGGGGGCGGGGGGAAG
