[The description below was written by a language model from this plasmid's Addgene catalogue record.]
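Description:
pBMN HA-GBRP is a retroviral mammalian expression plasmid built on the pBMN backbone and carrying human GABARAP (also known as ATG8A or MM46), one of the mammalian Atg8-family proteins. The coding sequence was inserted by Gibson assembly and bears an HA epitope tag at its N terminus. This placement suits Atg8 proteins, whose C terminus is proteolytically processed and conjugated to lipid during autophagy, so a tag placed there would be lost or would interfere with function. In bacteria the plasmid is maintained at high copy number under ampicillin selection. It is recorded as being grown in a recombination-deficient strain, a common choice for retroviral vectors because their repeated LTR sequences can recombine.

No feature table is supplied, so the record does not state the promoter driving the insert, the origin of replication, or whether a mammalian selection marker or reporter is present. pBMN vectors are generally Moloney murine leukaemia virus-derived. In that design, the long terminal repeats flank a packaging signal and the cargo, and expression typically comes from the 5′ LTR. When introduced into a packaging cell line, such a vector yields retroviral particles that integrate the cassette stably into dividing target cells. These details should be confirmed against the sequence rather than assumed for this construct.

The stated purpose is expression of HA-tagged GABARAP in mammalian cells. The associated study examined the roles of LC3 and GABARAP subfamily proteins in autophagosome formation and autophagosome-lysosome fusion during PINK1/Parkin mitophagy and starvation. This fits use of the construct for stable expression of an individual Atg8 family member, with the HA tag allowing detection by immunoblotting, immunofluorescence or immunoprecipitation.
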