Addgene plasmid #89296: pBMN HA-GBRP
Purpose: For expression of the mammalian Atg8 protein GABARAP tagged with HA
Depositing lab: Michael Lazarou. Depositing organization: Monash University. Publication: Atg8 family LC3/GABARAP proteins are crucial for autophagosome-lysosome fusion but not autophagosome formation during PINK1/Parkin mitophagy and starvation. Nguyen TN, Padman BS, Usher J, Oorschot V, Ramm G, Lazarou M. J Cell Biol. 2016 Dec 19;215(6):857-874. Epub 2016 Nov 18. 10.1083/jcb.201607039 PubMed 27864321.
Backbone
  Vector backbone: pBMN
  Vector type: Mammalian Expression, Retroviral
Growth in bacteria
  Bacterial resistance: Ampicillin, 100 μg/mL
  Growth temperature: 37°C
  Growth strain: NEB Stable
  Copy number: High Copy
Gene/Insert
  Gene/Insert name: GABARAP (alt names: MM46; ATG8A)
  Species: H. sapiens (human)
  Entrez Gene: GABARAP (a.k.a. ATG8A, GABARAP-a, MM46)
  Tag / fusion protein: HA (N terminal on insert)
  Cloning method: Gibson Cloning
  Sequencing primers: 5′ pBMN 5'
Terms and licenses: Academic/Nonprofit Terms; Industry Terms: Not Available to Industry
How to cite: pBMN HA-GBRP was a gift from Michael Lazarou (Addgene plasmid # 89296 ; http://n2t.net/addgene:89296 ; RRID:Addgene_89296)
